>Addgene plasmid #205072 | RPO41 | addgene full sequence | sequence record 409424 | Addgene NGS Result
CTTTTCACCAGTGAGACGGGCAACAGCTGATTGCCCTTCACCGCCTGGCCCTGAGAGAGTTGCAGCAAGC
GGTCCACGCTGGTTTGCCCCAGCAGGCGAAAATCCTGTTTGATGGTGGTTAACGGCGGGATATAACATGA
GCTGTCTTCGGTATCGTCGTATCCCACTACCGAGATATCCGCACCAACGCGCAGCCCGGACTCGGTAATG
GCGCGCATTGCGCCCAGCGCCATCTGATCGTTGGCAACCAGCATCGCAGTGGGAACGATGCCCTCATTCA
GCATTTGCATGGTTTGTTGAAAACCGGACATGGCACTCCAGTCGCCTTCCCGTTCCGCTATCGGCTGAAT
TTGATTGCGAGTGAGATATTTATGCCAGCCAGCCAGACGCAGACGCGCCGAGACAGAACTTAATGGGCCC
GCTAACAGCGCGATTTGCTGGTGACCCAATGCGACCAGATGCTCCACGCCCAGTCGCGTACCGTCTTCAT
GGGAGAAAATAATACTGTTGATGGGTGTCTGGTCAGAGACATCAAGAAATAACGCCGGAACATTAGTGCA
GGCAGCTTCCACAGCAATGGCATCCTGGTCATCCAGCGGATAGTTAATGATCAGCCCACTGACGCGTTGC
GCGAGAAGATTGTGCACCGCCGCTTTACAGGCTTCGACGCCGCTTCGTTCTACCATCGACACCACCACGC
TGGCACCCAGTTGATCGGCGCGAGATTTAATCGCCGCGACAATTTGCGACGGCGCGTGCAGGGCCAGACT
GGAGGTGGCAACGCCAATCAGCAACGACTGTTTGCCCGCCAGTTGTTGTGCCACGCGGTTGGGAATGTAA
TTCAGCTCCGCCATCGCCGCTTCCACTTTTTCCCGCGTTTTCGCAGAAACGTGGCTGGCCTGGTTCACCA
CGCGGGAAACGGTCTGATAAGAGACACCGGCATACTCTGCGACATCGTATAACGTTACTGGTTTCACATT
CACCACCCTGAATTGACTCTCTTCCGGGCGCTATCATGCCATACCGCGAAAGGTTTTGCACCATTCGATG
GTGTCAACGTAAATGCATGCCGCTTCGCCTTCGCGCGCGAATTGATCTGCTGCCTCGCGCGTTTCGGTGA
TGACGGTGAAAACCTCTGACACATGCAGCTCCCGGAGACGGTCACAGCTTGTCTGTAAGCGGATGCCGGG
AGCAGACAAGCCCGTCAGGGCGCGTCAGCGGGTGTTGGCGGGTGTCGGGGCGCAGCCATGACCCAGTCAC
GTAGCGATAGCGGAGTGTACCAGTCACGTAGCGATATCGCTACGTGACTGGTACTGGCTTAACTATGCGG
CATCAGAGCAGATTGTACTGAGAGTGCACCATAGCAGCCTGAATGGCGAATGGG
[124 nt withheld, positions 1385-1508]
C
[91 nt withheld, positions 1510-1600]
A
[49 nt withheld, positions 1602-1650]
CCTTTGACGTTGGAGTCCACGTTCTTT
[37 nt withheld, positions 1678-1714]
ACCCTATCTCGGTCTATTCTTTTGATTTATAAGGGATTTTGCCGATTTCGGCCTATTGGTTAAAAAATGA
GCTGATTTAACAAAAATTTAACGCGAATTTTAACAAAATTATGCGGTGTGAAATACCGCACAGATGCGTA
AGGAGAAAATACCGCATCAGGCGCTCTTCCGCTTCCTCGCTCACTGACTCGCTGCGCTCGGTCGTTCGGC
TGCGGCGAGCGGTATCAGCTCACTCAAAGGCGGTAATACGGTTATCCACAGAATCAGGGGATAACGCAGG
AAAGAACATGTGAGCAAAAGGCCAGCAAAAGGCCAGGAACCGTAAAAAGGCCGCGTTGCTGGCGTTTTTC
CATAGGCTCCGCCCCCCTGACGAGCATCACAAAAATCGACGCTCAAGTCAGAGGTGGCGAAACCCGACAG
GACTATAAAGATACCAGGCGTTTCCCCCTGGAAGCTCCCTCGTGCGCTCTCCTGTTCCGACCCTGCCGCT
TACCGGATACCTGTCCGCCTTTCTCCCTTCGGGAAGCGTGGCGCTTTCTCATAGCTCACGCTGTAGGTAT
CTCAGTTCGGTGTAGGTCGTTCGCTCCAAGCTGGGCTGTGTGCACGAACCCCCCGTTCAGCCCGACCGCT
GCGCCTTATCCGGTAACTATCGTCTTGAGTCCAACCCGGTAAGACACGACTTATCGCCACTGGCAGCAGC
CACTGGTAACAGGATTAGCAGAGCGAGGTATGTAGGCGGTGCTACAGAGTTCTTGAAGTGGTGGCCTAAC
TACGGCTACACTAGAAGGACAGTATTTGGTATCTGCGCTCTGCTGAAGCCAGTTACCTTCGGAAAAAGAG
TTGGTAGCTCTTGATCCGGCAAACAAACCACCGCTGGTAGCGGTGGTTTTTTTGTTTGCAAGCAGCAGAT
TACGCGCAGAAAAAAAGGATCTCAAGAAGATCCTTTGATCTTTTCTACGGGGTCTGACGCTCAGTGGAAC
GAAAACTCACGTTAAGGGATTTTGGTCATGAGATTATCAAAAAGGATCTTCACCTAGATCCTTTTAAATT
AAAAATGAAGTTTTAAATCAATCTAAAGTATATATGAGTAAACTTGGTCTGACAGTTACCAATGCTTAAT
CAGTGAGGCACCTATCTCAGCGATCTGTCTATTTCGTTCATCCATAGTTGCCTGACTCCCCGTCGTGTAG
ATAACTACGATACGGGAGGGCTTACCATCTGGCCCCAGTGCTGCAATGATACCGCGAGACCCACGCTCAC
CGGCTCCAGATTTATCAGCAATAAACCAGCCAGCCGGAAGGGCCGAGCGCAGAAGTGGTCCTGCAACTTT
ATCCGCCTCCATCCAGTCTATTAATTGTTGCCGGGAAGCTAGAGTAAGTAGTTCGCCAGTTAATAGTTTG
CGCAACGTTGTTGCCATTGCTACAGGCATCGTGGTGTCACGCTCGTCGTTTGGTATGGCTTCATTCAGCT
CCGGTTCCCAACGATCAAGGCGAGTTACATGATCCCCCATGTTGTGCAAAAAAGCGGTTAGCTCCTTCGG
TCCTCCGATCGTTGTCAGAAGTAAGTTGGCCGCAGTGTTATCACTCATGGTTATGGCAGCACTGCATAAT
TCTCTTACTGTCATGCCATCCGTAAGATGCTTTTCTGTGACTGGTGAGTACTCAACCAAGTCATTCTGAG
AATAGTGTATGCGGCGACCGAGTTGCTCTTGCCCGGCGTCAACACGGGATAATACCGCGCCACATAGCAG
AACTTTAAAAGTGCTCATCATTGGAAAACGTTCTTCGGGGCGAAAACTCTCAAGGATCTTACCGCTGTTG
AGATCCAGTTCGATGTAACCCACTCGTGCACCCAACTGATCTTCAGCATCTTTTACTTTCACCAGCGTTT
CTGGGTGAGCAAAAACAGGAAGGCAAAATGCCGCAAAAAAGGGAATAAGGGCGACACGGAAATGTTGAAT
ACTCATACTCTTCCTTTTTCAATATTATTGAAGCATTTATCAGGGTTATTGTCTCATGAGCGGATACATA
TTTGAATGTATTTAGAAAAATAAACAAAAGAGTTTGTAGAAACGCAAAAAGGCCATCCGTCAGGATGGCC
TTCTGCTTAATTTGATGCCTGGCAGTTTATGGCGGGCGTCCTGCCCGCCACCCTCCGGGCCGTTGCTTCG
CAACGTTCAAATCCGCTCCCGGCGGATTTGTCCTACTCAGGAGAGCGTTCACCGACAAACAACAGATAAA
ACGAAAGGCCCAGTCTTTCGACTGAGCCTTTCGTTTTATTTGATGCCTGGCAGTTCCCTACTCTCGCATG
GGGAGACCCCACACTACCATCGGCGCTACGGCGTTTCACTTCTGAGTTCGGCATGGGGTCAGGTGGGACC
ACCGCGCTACTGCCGCCAGGCAAATTCTGTTTTATCAGACCGCTTCTGCGTTCTGATTTAATCTGTATCA
GGCTGAAAATCTTCTCTCATCCGCCAAAACAGCCAAGCTTGGTACCGCATGCCTCGAGACTGCAGGCTCT
AGATTCGAAAGCGGCCGCGACTAGTGAGCTCTCACGAGAAAAAATATTGACTGTTTCTCAATACTGTAAC
ATCAAAATCACCTTTAGGTGGGATTTCAGGTAATCTCAACGGTAAAAGAACACTCATACCGCTATTTTCA
TCTCCACCGTTTTCTAGTTCAAGTGCGTCCAAGTCAGTGATGTCTTCAAATAATGATACAGTTGTAACCA
TCTTTTCACCAACATTTCTATCTTCTATTAGAGGGCTGTTTAATAATTCTTGCCTTTTTTTCTCAAAATA
AATTTCATCTGCTAATGTAGTACTTCTTCCTAATTTTCTGGATAAATCTTTACGGATTCTAATAATCTTT
TGAGCCAAATCCGTAGATCTCTTCAACTTTCCAATCTTGACGTAATTCTTATACCTTTGGTCAAACTCCT
CCTTCAATCTTAAAACCAGATCTACCTCATGGAGTTTGATAAACTGTTCCCTTAACACCACATTCATAGT
GTCTATATCAGATGCATGCGTCCAGTAAGAATCATGAACTGATGCGAAATCTAATCCTTGCTTTCCACAT
TCTGCTGCACTTAGCAACATATGTGAAGCATCCAGCGAATGGATGAAGTTCGGTGGAAGACCTGCCTTTT
GCCTTCTTGCATTAACAGGGTTGACAGCGAAAGGATCGCTAATAAAGACAGTTTGCAAATTGGTCTCAAC
TTGCTTTTTGCTTTCTTCACGATATGGCTGAACAATTGGTAGTCCTAGTGGTGTCGTCCATATGACGGAT
GACATAAAGTCGGGTTTATTACCGTTCTTGAACGATTTTTCATCAACATCCAACCTGATAGATTTGGAAA
TTCTTTTCGCACTTTCACCTAACCAATCCTGAATTAAATGCGCACTATGAAATAACTCGCGGATAGCACT
AAAAACATGTTTGGTTAGGTATTTAGAAAAGTCTAAGCTTTCTTTACGATCATCAAATATTGGGCTTAAT
TGTTTAGCAATTTGAAAAGTAGCCCCGACGTAGGTAACACCATAAACGTTTGTCATGACGGTTTGCTTGA
CAACCTTTCTGGTAATCTTATCCTTCAAAATTTTGGCGTTTTCGTCTCCTTTTTCTGCTGCAATTTCTAA
TCTTTTTTGCACCAACCTTGCAACATGAGCATAAACATCTTGTGGTTTATCGCTTGGAACCAGATTCACT
TGAGTAGCCCCTTCAACGTCACCACCCAAGGCAGCATAATGTTGCAAACCATTGCAAGTACCGTCTTGGT
GAACCGGTTGATGAGAGATAAACTCCTCTGGATTATCCATTTTCATAACTTCATTCAATTCAAAGCATGT
GGCCAATGCTTGCCATGGCTTATCAGCAGTAGTCCACCAACGATCTCCCGTTAAGGGATTTTCCGCAGAA
TCCTTGATGTCCTGCAAATGAGACTCAGTAAATGCAACACGATCCTTTAGGGGTAACTTATCAAATCCGA
ACAGATTTGACAAATGAATCTTTAACCACTTGAGACCAGAAGGTCCTAATTTTTTACCGTGCCAAAAAAT
CAAAAGGCCACGACTCATATCATTACCAAGATGATTGAAATGTGGAGACAAAGGATAAGCACGTCCCCTA
AAGTCCAAATTATGTGGAAAGTACAGCTTTTCACCCAAAAATGCTCTTGCAATTTCCAATTTGTAGTTCG
TATCACATCTATTTGATCTATCTGAAGAGAATTTATTAGCAATTGTTTTGACTTGAAGTTTCCAGGCTCT
CAAAATGGAAGGGTCGGAGTTCTTCGGAGGAGCTGGTGGTAAAACCATTTCGTCTTGTGCACCTGGAATA
TCTAGGAAACCTTCACCTTTATTCCAAACTTGTGAAACCACATCAAAAACTTTTCTGTTGACAGTCCACG
GTGTTCTACCCAGAACATTCAAACCATCATAAACGCGGTCTATATCACCATTATCGGAAGCAGCTTTCAA
ATATGCTACTTGTTCGGGTGAGTCTTTTGTTCTTAAAAGGGTAGATTGTGTATAATGATATCCACCTGAT
CTCCAATTAACCCAGGGTTTGGGTTCCACCAACATTGGTAATAATTGTGGTTGGACAGAGGCAATCAATC
TTTCACCGTTCAATTGACGAATCAAAGTCTTGTGAATCTTCAAGACACCCAATTTGGAACCATTGTGGTA
CTGATAACCATGCGCAAAAGCTGGAGCTTCACCGTGAACCTTAGCTTTTGTCACAGGGTCAACACCTTGC
ACAGATACCTTAGCGACTTGAATCAACATTGAGATTAATACCGAACCGATTCTGGCCCTAATACTCTGAG
GCCACAAAATTTTCGACTGCTCAATTTGAGATGATCTGAATACAGATTTAGCATTTTGTACCAGTTTTTT
GAATTCTGGTGATTTCTTGTTAACATCTCTGAACGCTTGAGATTCGCTTTTCAAAACCTGCTCGGATCTA
AATTCCATTTCAATAGCTTTACCCACTGATATAACCGCTCTTGCGGTCCTCATACCTTCAATAACACCAC
CCGTAGAATTTAACTTTAATAGTTCCAAAATGGTGATGACACACATTTTACCAGGGTCAATCAAGGTTAA
GTATGGTCCATATCCAAGACGGTTCGTGTCAACTTTATTCAAGCCTTTCTTATCTGATAGCTTTTCTGAC
AATAATGACCTACAATGATTAATTTCTTCCTTCACTAGAGGTAACATTTCATTATACCATTTCCACAACT
TAACGTTTAAATTCTTTTCAATTGAAATGTCACCTCTAGCTTTTGCCTCTTCAAAATCGTGCTTCCAACG
CTCTCTTGCGGCTTCCGTTGCACGGTTTTCAAGTACCTTTTGTCTATCTTGGTTAAATATATTTAATGCG
CTTTCGAATGCCTTCTTTTCCTCTAATGTTGGCAGTGAATTGTAAATTTCAAAAAAATTTATAGAATTAT
TATTATCGTCGTTTTTCGTAGGTTTCATTTTCAAAACATTATCATTGGCATCAAATTTGAATTTAGAAAT
TTGCTCTTTCTGTTCCGGCGTTAATGATAATCCCAGCAAAGTATGCCGGATTACTCTCATTCCAATAGTG
TCTACAGCTATAAGCTTTTCAGCGTCTTTTGACAAGACTTCTGTTGAACCGTGGAATGAAACTTCCCGAA
GAGGATCCAAGGAAGGTTTTTTTATAGAATCAGAGCTTGCATTTGATGCTTTATGCAATTTTGAATCGTT
CTCAGCTTCCACTTTGTTCAAACCCTCCTCATTTTCAATATTATTTACAGGTGTAGGAGATAGCGTAAGT
GATTCTAATATTGGTCTTACAGAATTTGGCAGTTGCGATGGTGTTATAACCTTTAAGTCATTCATTAAAA
TATTCAGATCTGAAATGGTCAAAATATCTAGGCAGGAGAAAATTTCCCTAATACCATTCACGCTCATTTT
CAAGTAGGCAGAGATTATAGGCTTCAAAAGCATCGAGCTTGTCGTTGAATGGAAGTTCAAAGCGTGATGA
ATCATTATTGCCAAAGTTTTGTCATTATAATTAACGTCTTTAAAACTTGTCTCCAAATCATTTGTTAATT
TTTCGTTCATTTTTAAAATAGGGAAATTAGGGTCATTTTTGGAAAATGAATTCAAGTACATGTTATAATC
CTCGATAAATCGCTGCTTATGTTCAGGTACCAGGTACAGTGACTCCAATATAGAGAACGCTCTTTTCATT
AGATTCGATTGCAAGCATGCTTCTAACAGAGACCATAATTGCATAACGTCTCTAGTTCTTGTCATCGAGG
TTACTGCTGAGGCATGCGATTTATTGAAAGGGTCAAACTCTAATTCTGAAGGATTTTTCCATTGGTAGGA
TATGCTGCTCTTGGCGTCTTTCCTATTTTTGTTGAACAAAGGGAAATCATTTGAACTTATTATACCTGAT
GTTGTAGATGAGGTTGGGGACGAGCCTGTTACAAGGGGGTCTTCAGATATTAATATTGTACTTGTTGAGT
CCGGAGATGGTTTAAACAGCTTAGATCCCTTTGAAGATATTAACCGTCTTTGTAACAGGGATGTTTTCAC
GAGCGATTTATAGGCCGGTCTCAGCATAGGCCTTTGAATTCCGGATCCCATGGCGCCCTGAAAATACAGG
TTTTCGGTCGTTGGGATATCGTAATCGTGATGGTGATGGTGATGGTAGTACGACATGGTCTGTTTCCTGT
GTGAAATTGTTATCCGCTCACAATTCCACAGATTATACGGACCGGATGATTAATTGTCAACAGCTCATTT
CAGAATATTTGCCAGAACCGTTATGATGTCGGCGCAAAAAACATTATCCAGAACGGGAGTGCGCCTTGAG
CGACACGAATTATGCAGTGATTTACGACCTGCACAGCCATACCACAGCTTCCGATGGCTGCCTGACGCCA
GAAGCATTGGTGCACCGTGCAGTCGATGATAAGCTGTCAAACCAGATCAATTCGCGCTAACTTACATTAA
TTGCGTTGCGCTCACTGCCCGCTTTCCAGTCGGGAAACCTGTCGTGCCAGCTGCATTAATGAATCGGCCA
ACGCGCGGGGAGAGGCGGTTTGCGTATTGGGTGCCAGGGTGGTTTTT
Features (pLannotate 1.2.2; 22 found; start..end, strand, type, name):
    978..1055    -  promoter       lacIq promoter: lacI (mutant); In the lacIq allele, a single base change in the promoter boosts expression of the lacI gene about 10-fold.
   1099..1139    +  CDS            rop (fragment): Rop protein, which maintains plasmids at low copy number; rop
   1241..1279    +  misc_feature   bom (fragment): basis of mobility region from pBR322
   1295..1311    -  misc_feature   bom (fragment): basis of mobility region from pBR322
   1312..1363    +  misc_feature   bom (fragment): basis of mobility region from pBR322
   1364..1380    +  CDS            lacZα (fragment): LacZα fragment of β-galactosidase; lacZ fragment
   1385..1813    +  rep_origin     f1 ori (sequence partly withheld): f1 bacteriophage origin of replication; arrow indicates direction of (+) strand synthesis
   1824..1875    +  misc_feature   bom (fragment): basis of mobility region from pBR322
   2061..2649    -  rep_origin     ori: high-copy-number ColE1/pMB1/pBR322/pUC origin of replication
   2820..3680    -  CDS            AmpR: β-lactamase; bla; confers resistance to ampicillin, carbenicillin, and related antibiotics
   3681..3772    -  promoter       AmpR promoter: bla
   3791..3818    -  terminator     rrnB T2 terminator: transcription terminator T2 from the E. coli rrnB gene
   3910..3996    -  terminator     rrnB T1 terminator: Escherichia coli rrnB; transcription terminator T1 from the E. coli rrnB gene
   3998..4113    -  ncRNA          5S rRNA: Accession: RF00001 - 5S ribosomal RNA
   4269..8321    -  CDS            RPO41: RPOM_YEAST - Experimental evidence at protein level: Swiss-Prot protein existence level 1. DNA-dependent RNA polymerase catalyzes the transcription of DNA into RNA using the four ribonucleoside triphosphates as substrates. From Saccharomyces cerevisiae (strain ATCC 204508 / S288c) (Baker's yeast).
   8349..8369    -  CDS            TEV site: tobacco etch virus (TEV) protease recognition and cleavage site
   8391..8410    -  CDS            8xHis (fragment): 8xHis affinity tag
   8441..8457    -  protein_bind   lac operator: The lac repressor binds to the lac operator to inhibit transcription in E. coli. This inhibition can be relieved by adding lactose or isopropyl-β-D-thiogalactopyranoside (IPTG). lac repressor encoded by lacI
   8479..8495    -  promoter       EM7 promoter (fragment): synthetic bacterial promoter&nbsp
   8570..8671    +  CDS            yciV (fragment): RNAAM_ECOLI - Also known as trpH From Escherichia coli (strain K12).
   8667..8684    -  promoter       tet promoter (fragment): E. coli promoter for tetracycline efflux protein gene
   8726..977     -  CDS            lacI (across the origin): lac repressor; lacI; The lac repressor binds to the lac operator to inhibit transcription in E. coli. This inhibition can be relieved by adding lactose or isopropyl-β-D-thiogalactopyranoside (IPTG).
