[The description below was written by a language model from this plasmid's Addgene catalogue record and pLannotate feature annotations shown in this document.]
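Description:
RPO41 is a bacterial expression plasmid for producing the Saccharomyces cerevisiae mitochondrial DNA-dependent RNA polymerase (RPO41, YFL036W) in E. coli. According to the record, the encoded protein lacks the N-terminal 100 amino acids. The backbone is listed as pBR322. The sequenced 8.8 kb plasmid carries a ColE1/pMB1-family origin along with fragments of the rop gene and the bom mobilisation region, and the catalogue describes it as low copy. Selection is through the β-lactamase gene (AmpR) under its own promoter, which confers ampicillin resistance. An f1 phage origin is also present and in principle allows single-stranded DNA to be produced.

The RPO41 coding sequence spans about 4 kb. Upstream of it in the same orientation lie a TEV protease recognition site and a histidine tag, annotated as a partial match to an 8xHis tag. This arrangement indicates an N-terminally His-tagged protein that can be affinity purified and whose tag can be removed by TEV cleavage. A lac operator sits upstream of the tag, and the plasmid carries its own lacI repressor gene driven by the up-mutated lacIq promoter, so expression should be repressed until induced with IPTG. The promoter itself is not clearly identified: only short fragment matches (EM7, tet) are annotated in that region, and the catalogue does not name it. Downstream of the gene are a 5S rRNA segment and the rrnB T1 and T2 terminators, which stop transcription before it reads into the rest of the plasmid. The stated purpose is RPO41 protein expression, and the associated publication concerns fluorescence mapping of the open complex of the yeast mitochondrial RNA polymerase.
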