Addgene plasmid #205072: RPO41
Purpose: RPO41 protein expression
Depositing lab: Smita Patel. Depositing organization: Rutgers, The State University of New Jersey. Publication: Fluorescence mapping of the open complex of yeast mitochondrial RNA polymerase. Tang GQ, Paratkar S, Patel SS. J Biol Chem. 2009 Feb 27;284(9):5514-22. doi: 10.1074/jbc.M807880200. Epub 2008 Dec 30. PubMed 19116203.
Backbone
  Vector backbone: pBR322
  Vector type: Bacterial Expression
Growth in bacteria
  Bacterial resistance: Ampicillin, 100 μg/mL
  Growth temperature: 37°C
  Growth strain: DH5alpha
  Copy number: Low Copy
Gene/Insert
  Gene/Insert name: RPO41
  Species: S. cerevisiae (budding yeast)
  Mutation: Lacks N Terminal 100 amino acids
  Entrez Gene: RPO41 (a.k.a. YFL036W)
  Cloning method: Unknown
Terms and licenses: Academic/Nonprofit Terms; Industry Terms: Not Available to Industry
How to cite: RPO41 was a gift from Smita Patel (Addgene plasmid # 205072 ; http://n2t.net/addgene:205072 ; RRID:Addgene_205072)
